Addgene plasmid #229662: PB OROV Gc Spike H6
Purpose: Make PiggyBac stable cell line expressing Oropouche virus BeAn 19991 Gc spike region (residues 482–894 of M polyprotein) with C-terminal His6 tag
Depositing lab: Stephen Graham. Depositing organization: University of Cambridge. Publication: Protein-based tools for the detection and characterisation of Oropouche virus infection. Merchant MK, de Paula Souza J, Abdelkarim S, Chakraborty S, Nasser Neto TA, Gutierrez Manchay KI, de Melo Jorge DM, do Nascimento VA, Sun Y, Caroe ER, Eyssen LEA, Rudd JS, Ribeiro Piauilino IC, Damasceno Pinto S, Pereira da Silva MH, Rocha do Nascimento F, Naveca FG, Proenca-Modena JL, da Silva LLP, Pinto de Figueiredo RM, Owens RJ, Arruda E, Graham SC. EMBO Mol Med. 2025 Aug 11. doi: 10.1038/s44321-025-00291-7. PubMed 40790101.
Backbone
  Vector backbone: PB-TSW
  Vector type: Mammalian Expression ; PiggyBac
  Selectable markers: Puromycin
Growth in bacteria
  Bacterial resistance: Ampicillin, 100 μg/mL
  Growth temperature: 37°C
  Growth strain: DH5alpha
  Copy number: High Copy
Gene/Insert
  Gene/Insert name: OROV Gc spike (alt names: Gc head plus stalk; Oropouche virus M segment)
  Species: Synthetic; Oropouche virus (BeAn 19991)
  Insert size (bp): 1314
  Mutation: contains residues 482-894 only
  GenBank ID: AJE24679.1
  Promoter: TRE
  Tag / fusion protein: 6xHis (C terminal on insert)
  Cloning method: Restriction Enzyme; 5′ cloning site NheI (not destroyed); 3′ cloning site AflII (not destroyed)
  Sequencing primers: 5′ CCATAGAAGACACCGGGACC
Terms and licenses: Academic/Nonprofit Terms; Industry Terms: Not Available to Industry
How to cite: PB OROV Gc Spike H6 was a gift from Stephen Graham (Addgene plasmid # 229662 ; http://n2t.net/addgene:229662 ; RRID:Addgene_229662)
