[The description below was written by a language model from this plasmid's Addgene catalogue record and pLannotate feature annotations shown in this document.]
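Description:
PB OROV Gc Spike H6 is a PiggyBac transposon plasmid built on the PB-TSW backbone for generating stable mammalian cell lines that inducibly express a fragment of the Oropouche virus (strain BeAn 19991) glycoprotein Gc. It is maintained in E. coli through a high-copy ColE1/pUC-type origin with ampicillin resistance. It also retains pBluescript-derived remnants such as an f1 origin, lacZα fragment, lac promoter/operator and flanking T7 and T3 promoters. The automated feature table does not annotate the PiggyBac terminal repeats. It does flag a short baculovirus FP25-like fragment near one end of the cassette, which may reflect transposon-flanking sequence, though the record does not confirm this.

The payload is a 1,314 bp synthetic insert encoding residues 482–894 of the M segment polyprotein, corresponding to the Gc "spike" (head plus stalk) region, with a C-terminal 6xHis tag for affinity purification and detection. It was cloned between NheI and AflII sites, and falls in the unannotated stretch downstream of the promoter. Expression is driven by a tetracycline-responsive element made up of repeated tet operator sequences followed by a minimal promoter, so transcription depends on a Tet transactivator and inducer; no transactivator is annotated on this plasmid. A WPRE downstream of the insert enhances transcript stability and expression, and a bGH polyadenylation signal terminates the message. A separate SV40 early promoter drives the puromycin N-acetyltransferase gene with an SV40 poly(A) signal, allowing selection of cells with integrated copies, and an FRT site lies just upstream of this marker. The construct is intended for co-delivery with PiggyBac transposase to create puromycin-selected lines producing recombinant Gc spike protein, which the associated publication title links to tools for detecting and characterising Oropouche virus infection.
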