Features (pLannotate 1.2.2; 33 found; start..end, strand, type, name):
     28..456     -  rep_origin     f1 ori (sequence partly withheld): f1 bacteriophage origin of replication; arrow indicates direction of (+) strand synthesis
    461..618     -  CDS            lacZα (fragment): LacZα fragment of β-galactosidase; lacZ fragment
    621..639     +  promoter       T7 promoter: promoter for bacteriophage T7 RNA polymerase
   1139..1159    +  promoter       tight TRE promoter (fragment): Tet-responsive promoter PTight, consisting of seven tet operator sequences followed by the minimal CMV promoter
   1176..1196    +  promoter       tight TRE promoter (fragment): Tet-responsive promoter PTight, consisting of seven tet operator sequences followed by the minimal CMV promoter
   1213..1233    +  promoter       tight TRE promoter (fragment): Tet-responsive promoter PTight, consisting of seven tet operator sequences followed by the minimal CMV promoter
   1250..1270    +  promoter       tight TRE promoter (fragment): Tet-responsive promoter PTight, consisting of seven tet operator sequences followed by the minimal CMV promoter
   1287..1307    +  promoter       tight TRE promoter (fragment): Tet-responsive promoter PTight, consisting of seven tet operator sequences followed by the minimal CMV promoter
   1324..1344    +  promoter       tight TRE promoter (fragment): Tet-responsive promoter PTight, consisting of seven tet operator sequences followed by the minimal CMV promoter
   1361..1381    +  promoter       tight TRE promoter (fragment): Tet-responsive promoter PTight, consisting of seven tet operator sequences followed by the minimal CMV promoter
   1398..1418    +  promoter       tight TRE promoter (fragment): Tet-responsive promoter PTight, consisting of seven tet operator sequences followed by the minimal CMV promoter
   1426..1471    +  promoter       TRE3GV promoter (fragment): 3rd-generation Tet-responsive promoter that can be activated by binding of Tet-On® 3G, optimized for retroviral and lentiviral vectors
   2894..2912    +  misc_feature   MCS (fragment): pBluescript multiple cloning site
   2912..3500    +  misc_feature   WPRE: woodchuck hepatitis virus posttranscriptional regulatory element
   3600..3824    +  polyA_signal   bGH poly(A) signal: bovine growth hormone polyadenylation signal
   3828..3849    +  promoter       SV40 promoter (fragment): SV40 enhancer and early promoter
   3870..4103    +  rep_origin     f1 ori (fragment) (sequence partly withheld): f1 bacteriophage origin of replication; arrow indicates direction of (+) strand synthesis
   4108..4155    +  protein_bind   FRT: FLP-mediated recombination occurs in the 8-bp core sequence TCTAGAAA (Turan and Bode, 2011). FLP recombinase from the Saccharomyces cerevisiae 2μ plasmid
   4180..4383    +  promoter       SV40 promoter: SV40 early promoter
   4394..4990    +  CDS            PuroR: puromycin N-acetyltransferase; pac from Streptomyces alboniger; confers resistance to puromycin
   5117..5201    +  CDS            large T antigen (fragment): large T antigen from SV40 (simian virus 40)
   5224..5345    +  polyA_signal   SV40 poly(A) signal: SV40 polyadenylation signal
   5355..5406    +  polyA_signal   SV40 poly(A) signal (fragment): SV40 polyadenylation signal
   5424..5447    +  misc_feature   MCS (fragment): pBluescript multiple cloning site
   5848..5979    +  CDS            FP (fragment): FP25_NPVAC - Experimental evidence at protein level: Swiss-Prot protein existence level 1. From Autographa californica nuclear polyhedrosis virus (AcMNPV).
   5996..6014    -  promoter       T3 promoter: promoter for bacteriophage T3 RNA polymerase
   6059..6075    -  protein_bind   lac operator: The lac repressor binds to the lac operator to inhibit transcription in E. coli. This inhibition can be relieved by adding lactose or isopropyl-β-D-thiogalactopyranoside (IPTG). lac repressor encoded by lacI
   6083..6113    -  promoter       lac promoter: promoter for the E. coli lac operon
   6128..6149    -  protein_bind   CAP binding site: CAP binding activates transcription in the presence of cAMP. E. coli catabolite activator protein
   6162..6254    -  CDS            lacI (fragment): lac repressor; lacI; The lac repressor binds to the lac operator to inhibit transcription in E. coli. This inhibition can be relieved by adding lactose or isopropyl-β-D-thiogalactopyranoside (IPTG).
   6437..7025    -  rep_origin     ori: high-copy-number ColE1/pMB1/pBR322/pUC origin of replication
   7196..8056    -  CDS            AmpR: β-lactamase; bla; confers resistance to ampicillin, carbenicillin, and related antibiotics
   8057..8161    -  promoter       AmpR promoter: bla
>Addgene plasmid #229662 | PB OROV Gc Spike H6 | addgene full sequence | sequence record 464223 | Addgene NGS Result
AAATTGTAAGCGTTAATATTTTGTTAAAATTCGCGTTAAATTTTTGTTAAATCAGCTCATTTTTTAACCA
ATAGGCCGAAATCGGCAAAATCCCTTATAAATCAAAAGAATAGACCGAGATAGGGT
[37 nt withheld, positions 127-163]
AAAGAACGTGGACTCCAACGTCAAAGG
[49 nt withheld, positions 191-239]
T
[91 nt withheld, positions 241-331]
G
[124 nt withheld, positions 333-456]
CCCATTCGCCATTCAGGCTGCGCAACTGTTGGGAAGGGCGATCGGTGCGGGCCTCTTCGCTATTACGCCA
GCTGGCGAAAGGGGGATGTGCTGCAAGGCGATTAAGTTGGGTAACGCCAGGGTTTTCCCAGTCACGACGT
TGTAAAACGACGGCCAGTGAATTGTAATACGACTCACTATAGGGCGAATTGGAGCTCGGTATTCACGACA
GCAGGCTGAATAATAAAAAAATTAGAAACTATTATTTAACCCTAGAAAGATAATCATATTGTGACGTACG
TTAAAGATAATCATGCGTAAAATTGACGCATGTGTTTTATCGGTCTGTATATCGAGGTTTATTTATTAAT
TTGAATAGATATTAAGTTTTATTATATTTACACTTACATACTAATAATAAATTCAACAAACAATTTATTT
ATGTTTATTTATTTATTAAAAAAAAACAAAAACTCAAAATTTCTTCTATAAAGTAACAAAACTTTTAAAC
ATTCTCTCTTTTACAAAAATAAACTTATTTTGTACTTTAAAAACAGTCATGTTGTATTATAAAATAAGTA
ATTAGCTTAACCTATACATAATAGAAACAAATTATACTTATTAGTCAGTCAGAAACAACTTTGGCACATA
TCAATATTATGCTCTCGTTAATTAACTCGAGGGATCCAAGCTGGCCGCACGTCTCCCTATCAGTGATAGA
GAAGTCGACACGTCTCGAGCTCCCTATCAGTGATAGAGAAGGTACGTCTAGAACGTCTCCCTATCAGTGA
TAGAGAAGTCGACACGTCTCGAGCTCCCTATCAGTGATAGAGAAGGTACGTCTAGAACGTCTCCCTATCA
GTGATAGAGAAGTCGACACGTCTCGAGCTCCCTATCAGTGATAGAGAAGGTACGTCTAGAACGTCTCCCT
ATCAGTGATAGAGAAGTCGACACGTCTCGAGCTCCCTATCAGTGATAGAGAAGGTACCCCCTATATAAGC
AGAGCTCGTTTAGTGAACCGTCAGATCGCCTGGAGACGCCATCCACGCTGTTTTGACCTCCATAGAAGAC
ACCGGGACCGATCCAGCCTCCGCGGTGGCGGCCATCACAAGTTTGTACAGCTAGCGCCACCATGGCCAAC
CTGATCATCATCAGCATGGTGCTGGGCGTCGCCTACGGCGGATCCGATGAGGACTGCCTGAGCAAGGACA
TCAAGATCACCTACCAAGAGCTGCACAACTGCATCGGCCCCAAGATCATGGGCGATACCTGCGTGTCCAA
GAGCGAGCTGTACTCCGACCTGTTCAGCAAGAACCTGGTCACCGAGTACGACAAGAAGTACTTTGAGCCC
GACACCGTGAACGACCAGTTCAACAAGATCGAGTTCGCCCAGGACGCCCACCGGATGATCCTGCTGGAAA
GAATCCTGTACAAGACCGAGTGCGAGATGCTGAGCCTGAAGAAGAACAGCGGCCCCTACAATGTGGCCTG
GCGGACCTACTTCAAGAACCACAACATCGACCTGTGCAGCCGGCACAACTACAAGATGATCTGCCAGTGC
ATCAACACCCACAGCATGTGCAAGAACACCGACATCGACTACAACAAAGAGATCGAAACCTACTACAAGA
GCAACGCCGCTGCCTACAGAGCCGACCTGAACACCATCATGGACACCCTGAAAACCGCCTTCCGGGGCCT
GACAAAGGTGCTGATCGAGAACTACATCGAGAAGGACGACAGCGACGCCCTGAAGGCCCTGTTCTCCAAC
ATCACCGACAGCGTGCAGGACAATTACCAGATGATCGGCATCCTGAAGTTCGCCAGCAAGCTGCTGGACA
TCAACCTGGGCAGAAGCACCAGAAGCGCCCACCACAGCATCATGACCAACGAGATCCCCAAGAGCAATCC
CTTCACCGACTACAGCTACAGCAACCTGAACATCAAAGAATGCATGAGCCCCGAGTCTCTGAAGTGCTTC
AAGAAGCGGGACAGCACCCCTCACACCAACCATCTGCTGTGCAAGATCGACAACAAGTACAAGGCCTTCG
ACTGGCCCGAGATCGAGACAATCCAGAAAGGCCAGAAGCTGTGCCTGGGCGACAGCCACTGCAACCTTGA
GTTTACCGCCATCACCGCCGATAAGATCATGAGCCTGACCAACTGCTACAAAGAGAGCTTCACAGCCCAG
CCTGCCGATATGCAGGCCGGCATCAAGAAGTGTAGCGCCGACGAGATCGGCGAGTGCACCACACTGGAAG
ATAAGACCTGGCCTATCATCTTCTGCGGCGGCAAGTACTACTACAGCGACTCCAAAGAGCACGCCAAGGA
CGGCAGCATCAACAACTACTGTCTGACCAACAAGTGCAGCGAGCAGCGGTTCCCCATCCACGAGAACTGG
TTTAAGAAGTGCAACTGGGACAAGCATCACCACCATCATCACTGACTTAAGGGTACCGAATTCGATATCA
AGCTTAATCAACCTCTGGATTACAAAATTTGTGAAAGATTGACTGGTATTCTTAACTATGTTGCTCCTTT
TACGCTATGTGGATACGCTGCTTTAATGCCTTTGTATCATGCTATTGCTTCCCGTATGGCTTTCATTTTC
TCCTCCTTGTATAAATCCTGGTTGCTGTCTCTTTATGAGGAGTTGTGGCCCGTTGTCAGGCAACGTGGCG
TGGTGTGCACTGTGTTTGCTGACGCAACCCCCACTGGTTGGGGCATTGCCACCACCTGTCAGCTCCTTTC
CGGGACTTTCGCTTTCCCCCTCCCTATTGCCACGGCGGAACTCATCGCCGCCTGCCTTGCCCGCTGCTGG
ACAGGGGCTCGGCTGTTGGGCACTGACAATTCCGTGGTGTTGTCGGGGAAGCTGACGTCCTTTCCATGGC
TGCTCGCCTGTGTTGCCACCTGGATTCTGCGCGGGACGTCCTTCTGCTACGTCCCTTCGGCCCTCAATCC
AGCGGACCTTCCTTCCCGCGGCCTGCTGCCGGCTCTGCGGCCTCTTCCGCGTCTTCGCCTTCGCCCTCAG
ACGAGTCGGATCTCCCTTTGGGCCGCCTCCCCGCGCGGCCGCATAGATAACTGATCCAGTGTGCTGGGCT
ACGATGCATGGGCCCCCTAGGTCGAGTCTAGAGGGCCCGTTTAAACCCGCTGATCAGCCTCGACTGTGCC
TTCTAGTTGCCAGCCATCTGTTGTTTGCCCCTCCCCCGTGCCTTCCTTGACCCTGGAAGGTGCCACTCCC
ACTGTCCTTTCCTAATAAAATGAGGAAATTGCATCGCATTGTCTGAGTAGGTGTCATTCTATTCTGGGGG
GTGGGGTGGGGCAGGACAGCAAGGGGGAGGATTGGGAAGACAATAGCAGGCATGCTGGGGATGCGGTGGG
CTCTATGGCTTCTGAGGCGGAAAGAACCAGCTGGGGCTCTAGGGGGTATCCCC
[124 nt withheld, positions 3870-3993]
C
[91 nt withheld, positions 3995-4085]
AGGGTGATGGTTCACGTACCTAGAAGTTCCTATTCCGAAGTTCCTATTCTCTAGAAAGTATAGGAACTTC
CTTGGCCAAAAAGACCGGTACCAGGCAGGCAGAAGTATGCAAAGCATGCATCTCAATTAGTCAGCAACCA
TAGTCCCGCCCCTAACTCCGCCCATCCCGCCCCTAACTCCGCCCAGTTCCGCCCATTCTCCGCCCCATGG
CTGACTAATTTTTTTTATTTATGCAGAGGCCGAGGCCGCCTCGGCCTCTGAGCTATTCCAGAAGTAGTGA
GGAGGCTTTTTTGGAGGCTACCATGGGTACCGAGTACAAGCCCACGGTGCGCCTCGCCACCCGCGACGAC
GTCCCCCGGGCCGTACGCACCCTCGCCGCCGCGTTCGCCGACTACCCCGCCACGCGCCACACCGTCGACC
CGGACCGCCACATCGAGCGGGTCACCGAGCTGCAAGAACTCTTCCTCACGCGCGTCGGGCTCGACATCGG
CAAGGTGTGGGTCGCGGACGACGGCGCCGCGGTGGCGGTCTGGACCACGCCGGAGAGCGTCGAAGCGGGG
GCGGTGTTCGCCGAGATCGGCCCGCGCATGGCCGAGTTGAGCGGTTCCCGGCTGGCCGCGCAGCAACAGA
TGGAAGGCCTCCTGGCGCCGCACCGGCCCAAGGAGCCCGCGTGGTTCCTGGCCACCGTCGGCGTCTCGCC
CGACCACCAGGGCAAGGGTCTGGGCAGCGCCGTCGTGCTCCCCGGAGTGGAGGCGGCCGAGCGCGCCGGG
GTGCCCGCCTTCCTGGAGACCTCCGCGCCCCGCAACCTCCCCTTCTACGAGCGGCTCGGCTTCACCGTCA
CCGCCGACGTCGAGGTGCCCGAAGGACCGCGCACCTGGTGCATGACCCGCAAGCCCGGTGCCTGACGCCC
GCCCCACGACCCGCAGCGCCCGACCGAAAGGAGCGCACGACCCCATGGCTCCGACCGAAGCCACCCGGGG
CGGCCCCGCCGACCCCGCACCCGCCCCCGAGGCCCACCGACTCTAGATAACTGATCATAATCAGCCATAC
CACATTTGTAGAGGTTTTACTTGCTTTAAAAAACCTCCCACACCTCCCCCTGAACCTGAAACATAAAATG
AATGCAATTGTTGTTGTTAACTTGTTTATTGCAGCTTATAATGGTTACAAATAAAGCAATAGCATCACAA
ATTTCACAAATAAAGCATTTTTTTCACTGCATTCTAGTTGTGGTTTGTCCAAACTCATCAATGTATCTTA
ACGCTCGAGTGCATTCTAGTTGTGGTTTGTCCAAACTCATCAATGTATCTTATCATGTCTGTATACCGTC
GACCTCTAGCTGCAGGAATTCGATATCAAGCTCTAGCCAACAAGCTCGTCATCGCTTTGCAGAAGAGCAG
AGAGGATATGCTCATCGTCTAAAGAACTACCCATTTTATTATATATTAGTCACGATATCTATAACAAGAA
AATATATATATAATAAGTTATCACGTAAGTAGAACATGAAATAACAATATAATTATCGTATGAGTTAAAT
CTTAAAAGTCACGTAAAAGATAATCATGCGTCATTTTGACTCACGCGGTCGTTATAGTTCAAAATCAGTG
ACACTTACCGCATTGACAAGCACGCCTCACGGGAGCTCCAAGCGGCGACTGAGATGTCCTAAATGCACAG
CGACGGATTCGCGCTATTTAGAAAGAGAGAGCAATATTTCAAGAATGCATGCGTCAATTTTACGCAGACT
ATCTTTCTAGGGTTAAAAAAGATTTGCGCTTTACTCGACCTAAACTTTAAACACGTCATAGAATCTTCGT
TTGACAAAAACCACATTGTGGCCAAGCTGTGTGACGCGACGCGCGCTAAAGAATGGCAAACCAAGTCGCG
CGAGGTACCAGCTTTTGTTCCCTTTAGTGAGGGTTAATTTCGAGCTTGGCGTAATCATGGTCATAGCTGT
TTCCTGTGTGAAATTGTTATCCGCTCACAATTCCACACAACATACGAGCCGGAAGCATAAAGTGTAAAGC
CTGGGGTGCCTAATGAGTGAGCTAACTCACATTAATTGCGTTGCGCTCACTGCCCGCTTTCCAGTCGGGA
AACCTGTCGTGCCAGCTGCATTAATGAATCGGCCAACGCGCGGGGAGAGGCGGTTTGCGTATTGGGCGCT
CTTCCGCTTCCTCGCTCACTGACTCGCTGCGCTCGGTCGTTCGGCTGCGGCGAGCGGTATCAGCTCACTC
AAAGGCGGTAATACGGTTATCCACAGAATCAGGGGATAACGCAGGAAAGAACATGTGAGCAAAAGGCCAG
CAAAAGGCCAGGAACCGTAAAAAGGCCGCGTTGCTGGCGTTTTTCCATAGGCTCCGCCCCCCTGACGAGC
ATCACAAAAATCGACGCTCAAGTCAGAGGTGGCGAAACCCGACAGGACTATAAAGATACCAGGCGTTTCC
CCCTGGAAGCTCCCTCGTGCGCTCTCCTGTTCCGACCCTGCCGCTTACCGGATACCTGTCCGCCTTTCTC
CCTTCGGGAAGCGTGGCGCTTTCTCATAGCTCACGCTGTAGGTATCTCAGTTCGGTGTAGGTCGTTCGCT
CCAAGCTGGGCTGTGTGCACGAACCCCCCGTTCAGCCCGACCGCTGCGCCTTATCCGGTAACTATCGTCT
TGAGTCCAACCCGGTAAGACACGACTTATCGCCACTGGCAGCAGCCACTGGTAACAGGATTAGCAGAGCG
AGGTATGTAGGCGGTGCTACAGAGTTCTTGAAGTGGTGGCCTAACTACGGCTACACTAGAAGAACAGTAT
TTGGTATCTGCGCTCTGCTGAAGCCAGTTACCTTCGGAAAAAGAGTTGGTAGCTCTTGATCCGGCAAACA
AACCACCGCTGGTAGCGGTGGTTTTTTTGTTTGCAAGCAGCAGATTACGCGCAGAAAAAAAGGATCTCAA
GAAGATCCTTTGATCTTTTCTACGGGGTCTGACGCTCAGTGGAACGAAAACTCACGTTAAGGGATTTTGG
TCATGAGATTATCAAAAAGGATCTTCACCTAGATCCTTTTAAATTAAAAATGAAGTTTTAAATCAATCTA
AAGTATATATGAGTAAACTTGGTCTGACAGTTACCAATGCTTAATCAGTGAGGCACCTATCTCAGCGATC
TGTCTATTTCGTTCATCCATAGTTGCCTGACTCCCCGTCGTGTAGATAACTACGATACGGGAGGGCTTAC
CATCTGGCCCCAGTGCTGCAATGATACCGCGAGACCCACGCTCACCGGCTCCAGATTTATCAGCAATAAA
CCAGCCAGCCGGAAGGGCCGAGCGCAGAAGTGGTCCTGCAACTTTATCCGCCTCCATCCAGTCTATTAAT
TGTTGCCGGGAAGCTAGAGTAAGTAGTTCGCCAGTTAATAGTTTGCGCAACGTTGTTGCCATTGCTACAG
GCATCGTGGTGTCACGCTCGTCGTTTGGTATGGCTTCATTCAGCTCCGGTTCCCAACGATCAAGGCGAGT
TACATGATCCCCCATGTTGTGCAAAAAAGCGGTTAGCTCCTTCGGTCCTCCGATCGTTGTCAGAAGTAAG
TTGGCCGCAGTGTTATCACTCATGGTTATGGCAGCACTGCATAATTCTCTTACTGTCATGCCATCCGTAA
GATGCTTTTCTGTGACTGGTGAGTACTCAACCAAGTCATTCTGAGAATAGTGTATGCGGCGACCGAGTTG
CTCTTGCCCGGCGTCAATACGGGATAATACCGCGCCACATAGCAGAACTTTAAAAGTGCTCATCATTGGA
AAACGTTCTTCGGGGCGAAAACTCTCAAGGATCTTACCGCTGTTGAGATCCAGTTCGATGTAACCCACTC
GTGCACCCAACTGATCTTCAGCATCTTTTACTTTCACCAGCGTTTCTGGGTGAGCAAAAACAGGAAGGCA
AAATGCCGCAAAAAAGGGAATAAGGGCGACACGGAAATGTTGAATACTCATACTCTTCCTTTTTCAATAT
TATTGAAGCATTTATCAGGGTTATTGTCTCATGAGCGGATACATATTTGAATGTATTTAGAAAAATAAAC
AAATAGGGGTTCCGCGCACATTTCCCCGAAAAGTGCCACCT
